Addgene plasmid #77559: DAPK3 gRNA (BRDN0001147833)
Purpose: 3rd generation lentiviral gRNA plasmid targeting human DAPK3
Depositing lab: John Doench & David Root. Depositing organization: Broad Institute. Publication: Optimized sgRNA design to maximize activity and minimize off-target effects of CRISPR-Cas9. Doench JG, Fusi N, Sullender M, Hegde M, Vaimberg EW, Donovan KF, Smith I, Tothova Z, Wilen C, Orchard R, Virgin HW, Listgarten J, Root DE. Nat Biotechnol. 2016 Jan 18. doi: 10.1038/nbt.3437. PubMed 26780180.
Backbone
  Vector backbone: lentiGuide-Puro
  Backbone manufacturer: Zhang Lab (Addgene plasmid # 52963)
  Vector type: Mammalian Expression, Lentiviral, CRISPR
  Selectable markers: Puromycin
Growth in bacteria
  Bacterial resistance: Ampicillin, 100 μg/mL
  Growth temperature: 37°C
  Growth strain: DH5alpha
  Copy number: High Copy
Gene/Insert
  Gene/Insert name: DAPK3 (alt names: DAPK3; NM_001348.2)
  gRNA/shRNA sequence: CGTGAACTACGACTTCGACG
  Species: H. sapiens (human)
  Entrez Gene: DAPK3 (a.k.a. DLK, ZIP, ZIPK)
  Promoter: hU6
  Cloning method: Unknown
  Sequencing primers: 5′ U6-F; 3′ pS2-R
Terms and licenses: Academic/Nonprofit Terms; Industry Terms: Not Available to Industry
Depositor comments: The gRNA was designed to target the following Genbank reference sequence(s): NM_001348.2. Note that this plasmid does NOT contain Cas9. It should be used in conjunction with lentiCas9-Blast (Addgene #52962) or otherwise with cell lines already expressing Cas9. Browse the full kinome gRNA library at http://www.addgene.org/pooled-library/broadgpp-human-kinome/ or visit http://www.broadinstitute.org/rnai/public/ for detailed protocols and information.
How to cite: DAPK3 gRNA (BRDN0001147833) was a gift from John Doench & David Root (Addgene plasmid # 77559 ; http://n2t.net/addgene:77559 ; RRID:Addgene_77559)
