[The description below was written by a language model from this plasmid's Addgene catalogue record and pLannotate feature annotations shown in this document.]
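Description:
DAPK3 gRNA (BRDN0001147833) is a third-generation lentiviral CRISPR guide plasmid built on the lentiGuide-Puro backbone and designed to direct Streptococcus pyogenes Cas9 to the human DAPK3 gene (also known as DLK, ZIP or ZIPK). It is propagated in E. coli as a high-copy plasmid through a ColE1/pUC-type origin and selected with ampicillin via the β-lactamase gene. The bacterial backbone also carries an f1 origin, remnants of the lac region, and T7 and T3 promoters. An SV40 poly(A) signal and SV40 origin lie downstream of the 3' LTR.

The lentiviral transfer cassette begins with an RSV promoter fused to a truncated HIV-1 5' LTR, which allows Tat-independent production of genomic RNA. This is followed by the Ψ packaging signal with a partial gag sequence and the Rev response element for Rev-dependent nuclear export. Inside the provirus, a human U6 RNA polymerase III promoter drives the DAPK3-specific spacer joined to the S. pyogenes gRNA scaffold. A cPPT/CTS element follows, which aids nuclear import of the viral genome. Next, an EF-1α core promoter with its intron A expresses puromycin N-acetyltransferase for selection of transduced mammalian cells, and a WPRE enhances expression of this transcript. The cassette ends in a ΔU3 self-inactivating 3' LTR.

The plasmid does not encode Cas9, so it must be used with a separate Cas9 vector such as lentiCas9-Blast or in cells that already express the nuclease. The guide was designed against a DAPK3 RefSeq transcript and belongs to a human kinome gRNA collection, so it suits both single-gene knockout of DAPK3 and kinome-focused loss-of-function studies.
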