Features (pLannotate 1.2.2; 29 found; start..end, strand, type, name):
     14..80      +  CDS            small t antigen (fragment): SV40 (simian virus 40) small t antigen
    106..317     +  promoter       EF-1α core promoter: core promoter for human elongation factor EF-1α
    318..1256    +  intron         EF-1α intron A: intron upstream of the start codon of human EF-1α
   1278..1877    +  CDS            PuroR (fragment): puromycin N-acetyltransferase; pac from Streptomyces; confers resistance to puromycin
   1893..2481    +  misc_feature   WPRE: woodchuck hepatitis virus posttranscriptional regulatory element
   2532..2551    +  misc_feature   cPPT/CTS (fragment): central polypurine tract and central termination sequence of HIV-1
   2553..2786    +  LTR            3' LTR (ΔU3): self-inactivating 3' long terminal repeat (LTR) from HIV-1
   2864..2985    +  polyA_signal   SV40 poly(A) signal: SV40 polyadenylation signal
   3025..3160    +  rep_origin     SV40 ori: SV40 origin of replication
   3181..3199    -  promoter       T7 promoter: promoter for bacteriophage T7 RNA polymerase
   3207..3362    +  CDS            lacZα (fragment): LacZα fragment of β-galactosidase; lacZ fragment
   3367..3795    +  rep_origin     f1 ori (sequence partly withheld): f1 bacteriophage origin of replication; arrow indicates direction of (+) strand synthesis
   3848..3952    +  promoter       AmpR promoter: bla
   3953..4813    +  CDS            AmpR: β-lactamase; bla; confers resistance to ampicillin, carbenicillin, and related antibiotics
   4984..5572    +  rep_origin     ori: high-copy-number ColE1/pMB1/pBR322/pUC origin of replication
   5755..5847    +  CDS            lacI (fragment): lac repressor; lacI; The lac repressor binds to the lac operator to inhibit transcription in E. coli. This inhibition can be relieved by adding lactose or isopropyl-β-D-thiogalactopyranoside (IPTG).
   5860..5881    +  protein_bind   CAP binding site: CAP binding activates transcription in the presence of cAMP. E. coli catabolite activator protein
   5896..5926    +  promoter       lac promoter: promoter for the E. coli lac operon
   5934..5950    +  protein_bind   lac operator: The lac repressor binds to the lac operator to inhibit transcription in E. coli. This inhibition can be relieved by adding lactose or isopropyl-β-D-thiogalactopyranoside (IPTG). lac repressor encoded by lacI
   5995..6013    +  promoter       T3 promoter: promoter for bacteriophage T3 RNA polymerase
   6041..6267    +  promoter       RSV promoter: Rous sarcoma virus enhancer/promoter
   6268..6448    +  LTR            5' LTR (truncated): truncated 5' long terminal repeat (LTR) from HIV-1
   6495..6620    +  misc_feature   HIV-1 Ψ: packaging signal of human immunodeficiency virus type 1
   6604..6967    +  CDS            HIV-1 gag (fragment): gag protein from human immunodeficiency virus 1; gag
   7113..7346    +  misc_feature   RRE: The Rev response element (RRE) of HIV-1 allows for Rev-dependent mRNA export from the nucleus to the cytoplasm.
   7723..7749    +  CDS            Rev (fragment): human immunodeficiency virus 1 (HIV-1) Rev protein; rev; enhances nuclear export of unspliced and incompletely spliced viral mRNAs
   7753..7993    +  promoter       U6 promoter: RNA polymerase III promoter for human U6 snRNA
   8023..8098    +  misc_RNA       gRNA scaffold: guide RNA scaffold for the Streptococcus pyogenes CRISPR/Cas9 system
   8154..8271    +  misc_feature   cPPT/CTS: central polypurine tract and central termination sequence of HIV-1
>Addgene plasmid #77559 | DAPK3 gRNA (BRDN0001147833) | addgene full sequence | sequence record 187996 | Addgene Assembled Sequence
CCCGGGTGCAAAGATGGATAAAGTTTTAAACAGAGAGGAATCTTTGCAGCTAATGGACCTTCTAGGTCTT
GAAAGGAGTGGGAATTGGCTCCGGTGCCCGTCAGTGGGCAGAGCGCACATCGCCCACAGTCCCCGAGAAG
TTGGGGGGAGGGGTCGGCAATTGATCCGGTGCCTAGAGAAGGTGGCGCGGGGTAAACTGGGAAAGTGATG
TCGTGTACTGGCTCCGCCTTTTTCCCGAGGGTGGGGGAGAACCGTATATAAGTGCAGTAGTCGCCGTGAA
CGTTCTTTTTCGCAACGGGTTTGCCGCCAGAACACAGGTAAGTGCCGTGTGTGGTTCCCGCGGGCCTGGC
CTCTTTACGGGTTATGGCCCTTGCGTGCCTTGAATTACTTCCACCTGGCTGCAGTACGTGATTCTTGATC
CCGAGCTTCGGGTTGGAAGTGGGTGGGAGAGTTCGAGGCCTTGCGCTTAAGGAGCCCCTTCGCCTCGTGC
TTGAGTTGAGGCCTGGCCTGGGCGCTGGGGCCGCCGCGTGCGAATCTGGTGGCACCTTCGCGCCTGTCTC
GCTGCTTTCGATAAGTCTCTAGCCATTTAAAATTTTTGATGACCTGCTGCGACGCTTTTTTTCTGGCAAG
ATAGTCTTGTAAATGCGGGCCAAGATCTGCACACTGGTATTTCGGTTTTTGGGGCCGCGGGCGGCGACGG
GGCCCGTGCGTCCCAGCGCACATGTTCGGCGAGGCGGGGCCTGCGAGCGCGGCCACCGAGAATCGGACGG
GGGTAGTCTCAAGCTGGCCGGCCTGCTCTGGTGCCTGGCCTCGCGCCGCCGTGTATCGCCCCGCCCTGGG
CGGCAAGGCTGGCCCGGTCGGCACCAGTTGCGTGAGCGGAAAGATGGCCGCTTCCCGGCCCTGCTGCAGG
GAGCTCAAAATGGAGGACGCGGCGCTCGGGAGAGCGGGCGGGTGAGTCACCCACACAAAGGAAAAGGGCC
TTTCCGTCCTCAGCCGTCGCTTCATGTGACTCCACGGAGTACCGGGCGCCGTCCAGGCACCTCGATTAGT
TCTCGAGCTTTTGGAGTACGTCGTCTTTAGGTTGGGGGGAGGGGTTTTATGCGATGGAGTTTCCCCACAC
TGAGTGGGTGGAGACTGAAGTTAGGCCAGCTTGGCACTTGATGTAATTCTCCTTGGAATTTGCCCTTTTT
GAGTTTGGATCTTGGTTCATTCTCAAGCCTCAGACAGTGGTTCAAAGTTTTTTTCTTCCATTTCAGGTGT
CGTGACGTACGGCCACCATGACCGAGTACAAGCCCACGGTGCGCCTCGCCACCCGCGACGACGTCCCCAG
GGCCGTACGCACCCTCGCCGCCGCGTTCGCCGACTACCCCGCCACGCGCCACACCGTCGATCCGGACCGC
CACATCGAGCGGGTCACCGAGCTGCAAGAACTCTTCCTCACGCGCGTCGGGCTCGACATCGGCAAGGTGT
GGGTCGCGGACGACGGCGCCGCCGTGGCGGTCTGGACCACGCCGGAGAGCGTCGAAGCGGGGGCGGTGTT
CGCCGAGATCGGCCCGCGCATGGCCGAGTTGAGCGGTTCCCGGCTGGCCGCGCAGCAACAGATGGAAGGC
CTCCTGGCGCCGCACCGGCCCAAGGAGCCCGCGTGGTTCCTGGCCACCGTCGGAGTCTCGCCCGACCACC
AGGGCAAGGGTCTGGGCAGCGCCGTCGTGCTCCCCGGAGTGGAGGCGGCCGAGCGCGCCGGGGTGCCCGC
CTTCCTGGAGACCTCCGCGCCCCGCAACCTCCCCTTCTACGAGCGGCTCGGCTTCACCGTCACCGCCGAC
GTCGAGGTGCCCGAAGGACCGCGCACCTGGTGCATGACCCGCAAGCCCGGTGCCTGAACGCGTTAAGTCG
ACAATCAACCTCTGGATTACAAAATTTGTGAAAGATTGACTGGTATTCTTAACTATGTTGCTCCTTTTAC
GCTATGTGGATACGCTGCTTTAATGCCTTTGTATCATGCTATTGCTTCCCGTATGGCTTTCATTTTCTCC
TCCTTGTATAAATCCTGGTTGCTGTCTCTTTATGAGGAGTTGTGGCCCGTTGTCAGGCAACGTGGCGTGG
TGTGCACTGTGTTTGCTGACGCAACCCCCACTGGTTGGGGCATTGCCACCACCTGTCAGCTCCTTTCCGG
GACTTTCGCTTTCCCCCTCCCTATTGCCACGGCGGAACTCATCGCCGCCTGCCTTGCCCGCTGCTGGACA
GGGGCTCGGCTGTTGGGCACTGACAATTCCGTGGTGTTGTCGGGGAAATCATCGTCCTTTCCTTGGCTGC
TCGCCTGTGTTGCCACCTGGATTCTGCGCGGGACGTCCTTCTGCTACGTCCCTTCGGCCCTCAATCCAGC
GGACCTTCCTTCCCGCGGCCTGCTGCCGGCTCTGCGGCCTCTTCCGCGTCTTCGCCTTCGCCCTCAGACG
AGTCGGATCTCCCTTTGGGCCGCCTCCCCGCGTCGACTTTAAGACCAATGACTTACAAGGCAGCTGTAGA
TCTTAGCCACTTTTTAAAAGAAAAGGGGGGACTGGAAGGGCTAATTCACTCCCAACGAAGACAAGATCTG
CTTTTTGCTTGTACTGGGTCTCTCTGGTTAGACCAGATCTGAGCCTGGGAGCTCTCTGGCTAACTAGGGA
ACCCACTGCTTAAGCCTCAATAAAGCTTGCCTTGAGTGCTTCAAGTAGTGTGTGCCCGTCTGTTGTGTGA
CTCTGGTAACTAGAGATCCCTCAGACCCTTTTAGTCAGTGTGGAAAATCTCTAGCAGTACGTATAGTAGT
TCATGTCATCTTATTATTCAGTATTTATAACTTGCAAAGAAATGAATATCAGAGAGTGAGAGGAACTTGT
TTATTGCAGCTTATAATGGTTACAAATAAAGCAATAGCATCACAAATTTCACAAATAAAGCATTTTTTTC
ACTGCATTCTAGTTGTGGTTTGTCCAAACTCATCAATGTATCTTATCATGTCTGGCTCTAGCTATCCCGC
CCCTAACTCCGCCCATCCCGCCCCTAACTCCGCCCAGTTCCGCCCATTCTCCGCCCCATGGCTGACTAAT
TTTTTTTATTTATGCAGAGGCCGAGGCCGCCTCGGCCTCTGAGCTATTCCAGAAGTAGTGAGGAGGCTTT
TTTGGAGGCCTAGGGACGTACCCAATTCGCCCTATAGTGAGTCGTATTACGCGCGCTCACTGGCCGTCGT
TTTACAACGTCGTGACTGGGAAAACCCTGGCGTTACCCAACTTAATCGCCTTGCAGCACATCCCCCTTTC
GCCAGCTGGCGTAATAGCGAAGAGGCCCGCACCGATCGCCCTTCCCAACAGTTGCGCAGCCTGAATGGCG
AATGGG
[124 nt withheld, positions 3367-3490]
C
[91 nt withheld, positions 3492-3582]
A
[49 nt withheld, positions 3584-3632]
CCTTTGACGTTGGAGTCCACGTTCTTT
[37 nt withheld, positions 3660-3696]
ACCCTATCTCGGTCTATTCTTTTGATTTATAAGGGATTTTGCCGATTTCGGCCTATTGGTTAAAAAATGA
GCTGATTTAACAAAAATTTAACGCGAATTTTAACAAAATATTAACGCTTACAATTTAGGTGGCACTTTTC
GGGGAAATGTGCGCGGAACCCCTATTTGTTTATTTTTCTAAATACATTCAAATATGTATCCGCTCATGAG
ACAATAACCCTGATAAATGCTTCAATAATATTGAAAAAGGAAGAGTATGAGTATTCAACATTTCCGTGTC
GCCCTTATTCCCTTTTTTGCGGCATTTTGCCTTCCTGTTTTTGCTCACCCAGAAACGCTGGTGAAAGTAA
AAGATGCTGAAGATCAGTTGGGTGCACGAGTGGGTTACATCGAACTGGATCTCAACAGCGGTAAGATCCT
TGAGAGTTTTCGCCCCGAAGAACGTTTTCCAATGATGAGCACTTTTAAAGTTCTGCTATGTGGCGCGGTA
TTATCCCGTATTGACGCCGGGCAAGAGCAACTCGGTCGCCGCATACACTATTCTCAGAATGACTTGGTTG
AGTACTCACCAGTCACAGAAAAGCATCTTACGGATGGCATGACAGTAAGAGAATTATGCAGTGCTGCCAT
AACCATGAGTGATAACACTGCGGCCAACTTACTTCTGACAACGATCGGAGGACCGAAGGAGCTAACCGCT
TTTTTGCACAACATGGGGGATCATGTAACTCGCCTTGATCGTTGGGAACCGGAGCTGAATGAAGCCATAC
CAAACGACGAGCGTGACACCACGATGCCTGTAGCAATGGCAACAACGTTGCGCAAACTATTAACTGGCGA
ACTACTTACTCTAGCTTCCCGGCAACAATTAATAGACTGGATGGAGGCGGATAAAGTTGCAGGACCACTT
CTGCGCTCGGCCCTTCCGGCTGGCTGGTTTATTGCTGATAAATCTGGAGCCGGTGAGCGTGGGTCTCGCG
GTATCATTGCAGCACTGGGGCCAGATGGTAAGCCCTCCCGTATCGTAGTTATCTACACGACGGGGAGTCA
GGCAACTATGGATGAACGAAATAGACAGATCGCTGAGATAGGTGCCTCACTGATTAAGCATTGGTAACTG
TCAGACCAAGTTTACTCATATATACTTTAGATTGATTTAAAACTTCATTTTTAATTTAAAAGGATCTAGG
TGAAGATCCTTTTTGATAATCTCATGACCAAAATCCCTTAACGTGAGTTTTCGTTCCACTGAGCGTCAGA
CCCCGTAGAAAAGATCAAAGGATCTTCTTGAGATCCTTTTTTTCTGCGCGTAATCTGCTGCTTGCAAACA
AAAAAACCACCGCTACCAGCGGTGGTTTGTTTGCCGGATCAAGAGCTACCAACTCTTTTTCCGAAGGTAA
CTGGCTTCAGCAGAGCGCAGATACCAAATACTGTTCTTCTAGTGTAGCCGTAGTTAGGCCACCACTTCAA
GAACTCTGTAGCACCGCCTACATACCTCGCTCTGCTAATCCTGTTACCAGTGGCTGCTGCCAGTGGCGAT
AAGTCGTGTCTTACCGGGTTGGACTCAAGACGATAGTTACCGGATAAGGCGCAGCGGTCGGGCTGAACGG
GGGGTTCGTGCACACAGCCCAGCTTGGAGCGAACGACCTACACCGAACTGAGATACCTACAGCGTGAGCT
ATGAGAAAGCGCCACGCTTCCCGAAGGGAGAAAGGCGGACAGGTATCCGGTAAGCGGCAGGGTCGGAACA
GGAGAGCGCACGAGGGAGCTTCCAGGGGGAAACGCCTGGTATCTTTATAGTCCTGTCGGGTTTCGCCACC
TCTGACTTGAGCGTCGATTTTTGTGATGCTCGTCAGGGGGGCGGAGCCTATGGAAAAACGCCAGCAACGC
GGCCTTTTTACGGTTCCTGGCCTTTTGCTGGCCTTTTGCTCACATGTTCTTTCCTGCGTTATCCCCTGAT
TCTGTGGATAACCGTATTACCGCCTTTGAGTGAGCTGATACCGCTCGCCGCAGCCGAACGACCGAGCGCA
GCGAGTCAGTGAGCGAGGAAGCGGAAGAGCGCCCAATACGCAAACCGCCTCTCCCCGCGCGTTGGCCGAT
TCATTAATGCAGCTGGCACGACAGGTTTCCCGACTGGAAAGCGGGCAGTGAGCGCAACGCAATTAATGTG
AGTTAGCTCACTCATTAGGCACCCCAGGCTTTACACTTTATGCTTCCGGCTCGTATGTTGTGTGGAATTG
TGAGCGGATAACAATTTCACACAGGAAACAGCTATGACCATGATTACGCCAAGCGCGCAATTAACCCTCA
CTAAAGGGAACAAAAGCTGGAGCTGCAAGCTTAATGTAGTCTTATGCAATACTCTTGTAGTCTTGCAACA
TGGTAACGATGAGTTAGCAACATGCCTTACAAGGAGAGAAAAAGCACCGTGCATGCCGATTGGTGGAAGT
AAGGTGGTACGATCGTGCCTTATTAGGAAGGCAACAGACGGGTCTGACATGGATTGGACGAACCACTGAA
TTGCCGCATTGCAGAGATATTGTATTTAAGTGCCTAGCTCGATACATAAACGGGTCTCTCTGGTTAGACC
AGATCTGAGCCTGGGAGCTCTCTGGCTAACTAGGGAACCCACTGCTTAAGCCTCAATAAAGCTTGCCTTG
AGTGCTTCAAGTAGTGTGTGCCCGTCTGTTGTGTGACTCTGGTAACTAGAGATCCCTCAGACCCTTTTAG
TCAGTGTGGAAAATCTCTAGCAGTGGCGCCCGAACAGGGACTTGAAAGCGAAAGGGAAACCAGAGGAGCT
CTCTCGACGCAGGACTCGGCTTGCTGAAGCGCGCACGGCAAGAGGCGAGGGGCGGCGACTGGTGAGTACG
CCAAAAATTTTGACTAGCGGAGGCTAGAAGGAGAGAGATGGGTGCGAGAGCGTCAGTATTAAGCGGGGGA
GAATTAGATCGCGATGGGAAAAAATTCGGTTAAGGCCAGGGGGAAAGAAAAAATATAAATTAAAACATAT
AGTATGGGCAAGCAGGGAGCTAGAACGATTCGCAGTTAATCCTGGCCTGTTAGAAACATCAGAAGGCTGT
AGACAAATACTGGGACAGCTACAACCATCCCTTCAGACAGGATCAGAAGAACTTAGATCATTATATAATA
CAGTAGCAACCCTCTATTGTGTGCATCAAAGGATAGAGATAAAAGACACCAAGGAAGCTTTAGACAAGAT
AGAGGAAGAGCAAAACAAAAGTAAGACCACCGCACAGCAAGCGGCCGCTGATCTTCAGACCTGGAGGAGG
AGATATGAGGGACAATTGGAGAAGTGAATTATATAAATATAAAGTAGTAAAAATTGAACCATTAGGAGTA
GCACCCACCAAGGCAAAGAGAAGAGTGGTGCAGAGAGAAAAAAGAGCAGTGGGAATAGGAGCTTTGTTCC
TTGGGTTCTTGGGAGCAGCAGGAAGCACTATGGGCGCAGCGTCAATGACGCTGACGGTACAGGCCAGACA
ATTATTGTCTGGTATAGTGCAGCAGCAGAACAATTTGCTGAGGGCTATTGAGGCGCAACAGCATCTGTTG
CAACTCACAGTCTGGGGCATCAAGCAGCTCCAGGCAAGAATCCTGGCTGTGGAAAGATACCTAAAGGATC
AACAGCTCCTGGGGATTTGGGGTTGCTCTGGAAAACTCATTTGCACCACTGCTGTGCCTTGGAATGCTAG
TTGGAGTAATAAATCTCTGGAACAGATTTGGAATCACACGACCTGGATGGAGTGGGACAGAGAAATTAAC
AATTACACAAGCTTAATACACTCCTTAATTGAAGAATCGCAAAACCAGCAAGAAAAGAATGAACAAGAAT
TATTGGAATTAGATAAATGGGCAAGTTTGTGGAATTGGTTTAACATAACAAATTGGCTGTGGTATATAAA
ATTATTCATAATGATAGTAGGAGGCTTGGTAGGTTTAAGAATAGTTTTTGCTGTACTTTCTATAGTGAAT
AGAGTTAGGCAGGGATATTCACCATTATCGTTTCAGACCCACCTCCCAACCCCGAGGGGACCCAGAGAGG
GCCTATTTCCCATGATTCCTTCATATTTGCATATACGATACAAGGCTGTTAGAGAGATAATTAGAATTAA
TTTGACTGTAAACACAAAGATATTAGTACAAAATACGTGACGTAGAAAGTAATAATTTCTTGGGTAGTTT
GCAGTTTTAAAATTATGTTTTAAAATGGACTATCATATGCTTACCGTAACTTGAAAGTATTTCGATTTCT
TGGCTTTATATATCTTGTGGAAAGGACGAAACACCGCGTGAACTACGACTTCGACGGTTTTAGAGCTAGA
AATAGCAAGTTAAAATAAGGCTAGTCCGTTATCAACTTGAAAAAGTGGCACCGAGTCGGTGCTTTTTTAA
GCTTGGCGTAACTAGATCTTGAGACAAATGGCAGTATTCATCCACAATTTTAAAAGAAAAGGGGGGATTG
GGGGGTACAGTGCAGGGGAAAGAATAGTAGACATAATAGCAACAGACATACAAACTAAAGAATTACAAAA
ACAAATTACAAAAATTCAAAATTTTCGGGTTTATTACAGGGACAGCAGAGATCCACTTTGGCGCCGGCTC
GAGGGGG
