>Addgene plasmid #77559 | DAPK3 gRNA (BRDN0001147833) | depositor partial sequence | sequence record 145019 | Target Sequence
CGTGAACTACGACTTCGACG
