>Addgene plasmid #77559 | DAPK3 gRNA (BRDN0001147833) | addgene partial sequence | sequence record 187995 | hU6-F
TAGAAAGTAATAATTTCTTGGGTAGTTTGCAGTTTTAAAATTATGTTTTAAAATGGACTATCATATGCTT
ACCGTAACTTGAAAGTATTTCGATTTCTTGGCTTTATATATCTTGTGGAAAGGACGAAACACCGCGTGAA
CTACGACTTCGACGGTTTTAGAGCTAGAAATAGCAAGTTAAAATAAGGCTAGTCCGTTATCAACTTGAAA
AAGTGGCACCGAGTCGGTGCTTTTTTAAGCTTGGCGTAACTAGATCTTGAGACAAATGGCAGTATTCATC
CACAATTTTAAAAGAAAAGGGGGGATTGGGGGGTACAGTGCAGGGGAAAGAATAGTAGACATAATAGCAA
CAGACATACAAACTAAAGAATTACAAAAACAAATTACAAAAATTCAAAATTTTCGGGTTTATTACAGGGA
CAGCAGAGATCCACTTTGGCGCCGGCTCGAGGGGGCCCGGGTGCAAAGATGGATAAAGTTTTAAACAGAG
AGGAATCTTTGCAGCTAATGGACCTTCTAGGTCTTGAAAGGAGTGGGAATTGGCTCCGGTGCCCGTCAGT
GGGCAGAGCG
